Addgene plasmid #147279: pAc5.1B-lambdaN-HA-DmNot3-dsRNAres_Q
Purpose: Insect Expression of DmNot3-dsRNAres
Depositing lab: Elisa Izaurralde. Depositing organization: Max Planck Institute for Developmental Biology.
Backbone
  Vector backbone: Unknown
  Vector type: Insect Expression
Growth in bacteria
  Bacterial resistance: Ampicillin, 100 μg/mL
  Growth temperature: 37°C
  Growth strain: DH5alpha
  Copy number: Low Copy
Gene/Insert
  Gene/Insert name: DmNot3-dsRNAres (alt names: leathal (2)NC136; CG8426)
  Species: D. melanogaster (fly)
  Mutation: one silent mutation compared to the sequence given by NCBI: NM_136332.2.
  Entrez Gene: Not3 (a.k.a. Dmel_CG8426, CG8426, CNOT3, Dmel\CG8426, NOT3, NOT3.5, NOT3/5, l(2)NC136, not3, not3/5)
  Cloning method: Unknown
Terms and licenses: Academic/Nonprofit Terms; Industry Terms: Not Available to Industry
Depositor comments: Plasmids from this collection were made available to the research community and donated after the lab closed. Please note that the sequence provided by the depositing laboratory may be theoretical/predicted or based on Sanger sequencing results. There may be discrepancies between sequencing results obtained by Addgene and the depositor sequence. If an Addgene verified sequence is not available, please contact before placing your order to request that our lab fully sequence the plasmid.
How to cite: pAc5.1B-lambdaN-HA-DmNot3-dsRNAres_Q was a gift from Elisa Izaurralde (Addgene plasmid # 147279 ; http://n2t.net/addgene:147279 ; RRID:Addgene_147279)
