[The description below was written by a language model from this plasmid's Addgene catalogue record and pLannotate feature annotations shown in this document.]
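Description:
pAc5.1B-lambdaN-HA-DmNot3-dsRNAres_Q is an insect-cell expression plasmid of about 8 kb that produces Drosophila melanogaster Not3 (CG8426, the fly CNOT3 subunit of the CCR4–NOT deadenylase complex) as an N-terminally tagged fusion. The catalogue lists the backbone as unknown, but the name and the annotated parts fit a pAc5.1-type vector. The Drosophila actin 5C (Ac5) promoter gives strong constitutive transcription in fly cell lines, and an SV40 polyadenylation signal lies downstream. In bacteria the plasmid is maintained through a ColE1/pUC-type origin and selected with ampicillin via the bla gene and its own promoter. The record lists it as low copy even though the annotated origin is of the high-copy type. Short fragments of SV40 large T antigen and of a tetracycline resistance gene are also detected and appear to be non-functional backbone remnants.

Directly after the promoter come a short fragment of the bacteriophage lambda N protein and an HA epitope, annotated as a partial match to a 3xHA tag. The unannotated stretch that follows is where the Not3 coding sequence would lie. The lambda N peptide binds boxB RNA hairpins, so the fusion can be tethered to a boxB-containing reporter mRNA to test the protein's effect on that transcript, while HA allows detection. A vector-derived V5 tag is annotated downstream of the insert, but the record does not say whether it is translated in frame. The "dsRNAres" designation indicates a version resistant to dsRNA, suited to complementation in cells where endogenous Not3 has been knocked down by RNAi. The record itself notes only one silent mutation relative to the NCBI reference and does not describe the resistance-conferring changes.
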