Features (pLannotate 1.2.2; 10 found; start..end, strand, type, name):
     56..2565    +  promoter       Ac5 promoter: Drosophila melanogaster actin 5C promoter
   2585..2650    +  CDS            N (fragment): REGN_LAMBD - Experimental evidence at protein level: Swiss-Prot protein existence level 1. Plays a role as a transcriptional antitermination factor that allows the virus to initiate its lytic phase. Activates expression of the delayed viral early genes by modifying host RNA polymerase (RNAP) into a form that is resistant to termination signals. This antitermination function requires the host NusA protein which serves to stabilize the interaction between antitermination protein N and host RNA polymerase. From Escherichia phage lambda (Bacteriophage lambda).
   2675..2701    +  CDS            3xHA (fragment): three tandem HA epitope tags
   5285..5326    +  CDS            V5 tag: epitope tag from simian virus 5
   5426..5560    -  polyA_signal   SV40 poly(A) signal: SV40 polyadenylation signal
   5583..5667    -  CDS            large T antigen (fragment): large T antigen from SV40 (simian virus 40)
   5668..6115    +  CDS            TcR (fragment): tetracycline efflux protein; tet; confers resistance to tetracycline
   6161..6749    -  rep_origin     ori: high-copy-number ColE1/pMB1/pBR322/pUC origin of replication
   6920..7780    -  CDS            AmpR: β-lactamase; bla; confers resistance to ampicillin, carbenicillin, and related antibiotics
   7781..7885    -  promoter       AmpR promoter: bla
>Addgene plasmid #147279 | pAc5.1B-lambdaN-HA-DmNot3-dsRNAres_Q | addgene full sequence | sequence record 355936 | Addgene NGS Result
CTTCAAGAATTAATTCTATATTCTAAAAACACAAATGATACTTCTAAAAAAAAATCATGAATGGCATCAA
CTCTGAATCAAATCTTTGCAGATGCACCTACTTCTCATTTCCACTGTCACATCATTTTTCCAGATCTCGC
TGCCTGTTATGTGGCCCACAAACCAAGACACGTTTTATGGCCATTAAAGCTGGCTGATCGTCGCCAAACA
CCAAATACATAATGAATATGTACACATTCGAGAAAGAAGCGATCAAAGAAGCGTCTTCGGGCGGAGTAGG
AGAATGCGGAGGAGAAGGAGAACGAGCTGATCTAGTATCTCTCCACAATCCAATGCCAACTGACCAACTG
GCCATATTCGGAGCAATTTGAAGCCAATTTCCATCGCCTGGCGATCGCTCCATTCTTGGCTATATGTTTT
TCACCGTTACCCGGGGCCATTTTCAAAGACTCGTCGGCAAGATAAGATTGTGTCACTCGCTGTCTCTCTT
CATTTGTCGAAGAATGCTGAGGAATTTCGCGATGACGTCGGCGAGTATTTTGAAGAATGAGAATAATTTG
TATTTATACGAAAATCAGTTAGTGGAATTTTCTACAAAAACATGTTATCTATAGATAATTTTGTTGCAAA
ATATGTTGACTATGACAAAGATTGTATGTATATACCTTTAATGTATTCTCATTTTCTTATGTATTTATAA
TGGCAATGATGATACTGATGATATTTTAAGATGATGCCAGACCAAAAGGCTTGAATTTCTGCGTCTTTTG
CCGAACGCAGTGCATGTGCAATTGTTGTTTTTTGGAATATTCAATTTTCGGACTGTCCGCTTTGATTTCA
GTTTCTTGGCTTATTCAAAAAGCAAAGTAAAGCCAAAAAAGCGAGATGGCAATACCAAATGCGGCAAAAC
GGTAGTGGAAGGAAAGGGGTGCGGGGCAGCGGAAGGAAGGGTGGGGCGGGGCGTGGCGGGGTCTGTGGCT
GGGCGCGACGTCACCGACGTTGGAGCCACTCCTTTGACCATGTGTGCGTGTGTGTATTATTCGTGTCTCG
CCACTCGCCGATTGTTTTTTTCTTTTTATGCTGCGCTCTCTCTAGCGCCATCTCGCTTACGCATGCTCAA
CGCACCGCATGTTGCCGTTTCCTTTTATGCGTCATTTTGGCTCGAAATAGGCAATTATTTAAACAAAGAT
TAGTCAACGAAAACGCTAAAATAAATAAGTCTACAATATGGTTACTTATTGCCATGTGTGTGCAGCCAAC
GATAGCAACAAAAGCAACAACACAGGTGGCTTTCCCTCTTTCACTTTTTGTTTGCAAGCCGCGTGCGAGC
AAGACGGCACGACCGGCAAACGCAATTACGCTGACAAAGAGCAGACGAAGTTTTGGCGAAAAACATCAAG
GCGCCTGATACGAATGCATTTGCAATAACAATTGCGATATTTAATATTGTTTATGAAGCTGTTTGACTTC
AAAACACACAAAAAAAAAAATAAAACAAATTATTTGAAAGAGAATTAGGAATCGGACGCTTATCGTTAGG
GTAACAACAAGAAATGCTTACTGAGTCACAGCCTCTGGAAAACTGCCGCAAGCCAGAGAGAGAGAGAAAA
AGAGGGAGAGCAGCTTAGACCGCATGTGCTTGTGTGTGAGGCGTCTCTCTCTTCGTCTCTGTTGCGCAAA
CGCATAGACTGCACTGAAAAAATCGATTACCTATTTTTTATGAATGAATATTTGCACTATTACTATTCAA
AACTATTAAGATAGCAATCACATTCAATAGCCAAATACTATACCACCTGAGCGATGCAACGAAATGATCA
ATTTGAGCAAAAATGCTGCATATTTAGGACGGCATCATTATAGAAATGCTTCTTGCTGTGTACTTTTCTC
TCGTCTGGCAGCTGTTTCGCCGTTATTGTTAAAACCGGCTTAAGTTAGGTGTGTTTTCTACGACTAGTGA
ATGCCCTACTAGAAGATGTGTGTTGCACAAAATGTCCCTGGAATAACCAATTTGAAGTGCAGATAGCAGT
AAACGTAAGCTAATATGAATATTATTTAACTGTAATGTTTTAATATCGCTGGACATTACTAATAAACCCA
CTATAAACACATGTACATATGTATGTTTTGGCATACAATGAGTAGTTGGGGAAAAAATGTGTAAAAGCAC
CGTGACCATCACAGCATAAAGATAACCAGCTGAAGTATCGAATATGAGTAACCCCCAAATTGAATCACAT
GCCGCAACTGATAGGACCCATGGAAGTACACTCTTCATGGCGATATACAAGACACACACAAGCACGAACA
CCCAGTTGCGGAGGAAATTCTCCGTAAATGAAAACCCAATCGGCGAACAATTCATACCCATATATGGTAA
AAGTTTTGAACGCGACTTGAGAGCGGAGAGCATTGCGGCTGATAAGGTTTTAGCGCTAAGCGGGCTTTAT
AAAACGGGCTGCGGGACCAGTTTTCATATCACTACCGTTTGAGTTCTTGTGCTGTGTGGATACTCCTCCC
GACACAAAGCCGCTCCATCAGCCAGCAGTCGTCTAATCCAGAGACCCCGGATCGGGGTACCAACATGGAC
GCACAAACACGACGACGTGAGCGTCGCGCTGAGAAACAAGCTCAATGGAAAGCTGCAAACGGTGGATCTC
CTCCACATATGGCTTACCCATACGATGTTCCAGATTACGCTCCTCCAAGCTTGATGGCTGCGACGAGAAA
ATTGCAAGGCGAAATTGATCGATGTTTAAAAAAGGTAGCAGAGGGCGTTGAAACGTTTGAGGATATTTGG
AAAAAAGTACACAATGCGACAAACACCAATCAGAAGCAAAAACATCTGCAGGAGAAGTATGAGGCAGACC
TCAAAAAGGAAATCAAGGAATTGCAACGACTTCGCGACCAAATTAAATCATGGATTGCATCAGCTGAAAT
TAAGGATAAGAGCTCCCTTCTTGAGAATCGACGTCTCATTGAAACACAAATGGAACGCTTTAAGGTGGTT
GAGCGCGAGACGAAAACAAAAGCCTACTCCAAGGAAGGCTTGGGGGCTGCACAAAAAATGGACCCAGCTC
AACGCATCAAGGATGATGCGCGTAACTGGCTAACGTCCAGTATTTCGAGCTTGCAGATTCAGATCGATCA
ATACGAATCCGAAATTGAGAGCCTGCTGGCCGGAAAGAAAAAGCGCCTAGACCGTGATAAACAAGAACGT
ATGGACGATCTTCGCGGCAAACTGGATCGTCACAAATTCCATATTACCAAATTGGAGACATTGCTGCGAT
TGTTGGATAACGATGGAGTGGAGGCTGAACAAGTTAATAAAATTAAGGATGACGTGGAGTATTATATCGA
CAGTAGCCAGGAACCCGATTTCGAAGAGAACGAATTTATTTATGACGACATTATCGGATTGGACGAGGTC
GAACTTTCGGGAACCGCCACGACCGATTCCAATAATTCCAATGAAACCTCCGGAAGTCCCTCCTCGGTGA
CGAGCGGCGGATCGCCCAGTCAAAGCCCAGTGACCGTCCAGCAGATCCTAAATACAAGCAGCCAAGGTGC
TGCCTCGTCCGGCTCCTCCGCTGCCTCCGCTGCGTTGTTCCAACAACAATTGACCGCCGCTCAGTCCAAC
GGAAATAACGTCGGATATGCCTCCGATACGTCGGCTGCCTCATCCTCAGCCACCACCTCAACCGACCCAG
CCGGAGGAACGGTCGCCGTTAACTGCGTCGGCGGTCTTGCTGACAAGCGTAATAAGAGCAGCGAAAGCAA
TGCCCTAAAATTGAAACCACAACCTCATCAACTTATAAAACCTACCCCTGTACGAGCCACGGCCAAGCTG
CCTCTGAGCAGTGATACCCAAGTCAATAAGATTGTCAGTTCAACTCCCAGCAAAAATCAGCAACAGCTGC
CTACAGCAGCTTCAATCGTTGCAACCTCCGCTATGCAATCGCAAAGCAGTATCGGAAGTTGCAGCTCCAC
TGGAGGAACGGGAGCATCTCAATCAGCTTCTAGTGGTAACAATCCTGGTAACAATCCTGCGGTTCAGCCA
AATGCTCCAACGCCTGGTCAAAGCGGCATTGCCGCTGCAGCAGCTTCGACTAATGTTGTTTCGGCGACGA
TTGTGAGCAGCGCCAATGTTCAAGGCCAATCTGTGATCCAACCAACACCAACAATTGCATTTGCTGCAGT
AGCAAAACACAATACATCACTCCTGGAAAATGGTCCTGTTTTGCAACAGCAACTAGCAGTAACTCCTACT
GTGGCAGCTATCGTAGGAGCTGGAACGCAGGCGCAGCAAAAACATGTGCCACCATTATCCAATCTTCAAA
CAAATTCCCCTCACATACAAAATGGTCTTCCTGTCTCGGACAGTACTAATGACAACAGCTGCAATGTCGT
CGATACGATTTCTCTAAAAACAATGGCACAGGATGCTATTAATCGATCTGCGATCGATCCTAATTCACTG
AATCAGCAGCAAACAAGCAGCATCGATCTGAGACAGCCGCAGTCGCAGAAATCACTTCTCCAACATTTCA
ACTCTGAAACCAACACGAATCAACAGCAATTGACATCGCAGCAGCAGCAACAGCTTCAGAATAACTCCCT
TGCTGCGACCACAGGTTCTAACAACGGAACTTCAACTGGTAGTGGTCTCATGAATGTAGCAAACGCTACT
GGTCAGCCTATCAGCGGCAATGCCAAAACGCATGCGTGCCAACCCCAACAGATGGCCACGACGGAAGCGC
ACATTCCCACACTGCTTGGTGTGACACCACTTGGGCCAACACCACTTCAAAAGGAGCACCAAATGCAGTT
CCAAATGATGGAAGCTGCCTACTATCACCTGCCACAGCCTATGGACACGGAAAAGCTACAAACGTACTTT
CATCGCGCACCAGTGCTCACGCCATCGCACTATCCCCAGGCACAGATGCCAATATATGATACAGTTGAGT
TTTATCAACGACTCTCAACGGAGACCCTTTTTTTTGTGTTCTACTATATGGAGGGCTCCAAGGCCCAGTA
TCTAGCGGCCAAGGCCTTAAAAAAGCAGAGCTGGCGTTTCCACACAAAGTATATGATGTGGTTTCAAAGG
CACGAGGAGCCGAAGATTATCAACGATGATTACGAACAGGGTACGTACATCTATTTTGATTATGAAAAGT
GGAGTCAGCGAAAGAAGGAGGGATTCACCTTTGAATACAAGTACTTAGAGGACAAGGAGCTGAATTGAGG
CGGCCGCTCGAGTCTAGAGGGCCCGCGGTTCGAAGGTAAGCCTATCCCTAACCCTCTCCTCGGTCTCGAT
TCTACGCGTACCGGTCATCATCACCATCACCATTGAGTTTAAACCCGCTGATCAGCCTCGACTGTGCCTT
CTAAGGCCTGAGCTCGCTGATCAGCCTCGATCGAGGATCCAGACATGATAAGATACATTGATGAGTTTGG
ACAAACCACAACTAGAATGCAGTGAAAAAAATGCTTTATTTGTGAAATTTGTGATGCTATTGCTTTATTT
GTAACCATTATAAGCTGCAATAAACAAGTTAACAACAACAATTGCATTCATTTTATGTTTCAGGTTCAGG
GGGAGGTGTGGGAGGTTTTTTAAAGCAAGTAAAACCTCTACAAATGTGGTATGGCTGATTATGATCAGTC
GACCGATGCCCTTGAGAGCCTTCAACCCAGTCAGCTCCTTCCGGTGGGCGCGGGGCATGACTATCGTCGC
CGCACTTATGACTGTCTTCTTTATCATGCAACTCGTAGGACAGGTGCCGGCAGCGCTCTGGGTCATTTTC
GGCGAGGACCGCTTTCGCTGGAGCGCGACGATGATCGGCCTGTCGCTTGCGGTATTCGGAATCTTGCACG
CCCTCGCTCAAGCCTTCGTCACTGGTCCCGCCACCAAACGTTTCGGCGAGAAGCAGGCCATTATCGCCGG
CATGGCGGCCGACGCGCTGGGCTACGTCTTGCTGGCGTTCGCGACGCGAGGCTGGATGGCCTTCCCCATT
ATGATTCTTCTCGCTTCCGGCGGCATCGGGATGCCCGCGTTGCAGGCCATGCTGTCCAGGCAGGTAGATG
ACGACCATCAGGGACAGCTTCAAGGCCAGCAAAAGGCCAGGAACCGTAAAAAGGCCGCGTTGCTGGCGTT
TTTCCATAGGCTCCGCCCCCCTGACGAGCATCACAAAAATCGACGCTCAAGTCAGAGGTGGCGAAACCCG
ACAGGACTATAAAGATACCAGGCGTTTCCCCCTGGAAGCTCCCTCGTGCGCTCTCCTGTTCCGACCCTGC
CGCTTACCGGATACCTGTCCGCCTTTCTCCCTTCGGGAAGCGTGGCGCTTTCTCATAGCTCACGCTGTAG
GTATCTCAGTTCGGTGTAGGTCGTTCGCTCCAAGCTGGGCTGTGTGCACGAACCCCCCGTTCAGCCCGAC
CGCTGCGCCTTATCCGGTAACTATCGTCTTGAGTCCAACCCGGTAAGACACGACTTATCGCCACTGGCAG
CAGCCACTGGTAACAGGATTAGCAGAGCGAGGTATGTAGGCGGTGCTACAGAGTTCTTGAAGTGGTGGCC
TAACTACGGCTACACTAGAAGGACAGTATTTGGTATCTGCGCTCTGCTGAAGCCAGTTACCTTCGGAAAA
AGAGTTGGTAGCTCTTGATCCGGCAAACAAACCACCGCTGGTAGCGGTGGTTTTTTTGTTTGCAAGCAGC
AGATTACGCGCAGAAAAAAAGGATCTCAAGAAGATCCTTTGATCTTTTCTACGGGGTCTGACGCTCAGTG
GAACGAAAACTCACGTTAAGGGATTTTGGTCATGAGATTATCAAAAAGGATCTTCACCTAGATCCTTTTA
AATTAAAAATGAAGTTTTAAATCAATCTAAAGTATATATGAGTAAACTTGGTCTGACAGTTACCAATGCT
TAATCAGTGAGGCACCTATCTCAGCGATCTGTCTATTTCGTTCATCCATAGTTGCCTGACTCCCCGTCGT
GTAGATAACTACGATACGGGAGGGCTTACCATCTGGCCCCAGTGCTGCAATGATACCGCGAGACCCACGC
TCACCGGCTCCAGATTTATCAGCAATAAACCAGCCAGCCGGAAGGGCCGAGCGCAGAAGTGGTCCTGCAA
CTTTATCCGCCTCCATCCAGTCTATTAATTGTTGCCGGGAAGCTAGAGTAAGTAGTTCGCCAGTTAATAG
TTTGCGCAACGTTGTTGCCATTGCTGCAGGCATCGTGGTGTCACGCTCGTCGTTTGGTATGGCTTCATTC
AGCTCCGGTTCCCAACGATCAAGGCGAGTTACATGATCCCCCATGTTGTGCAAAAAAGCGGTTAGCTCCT
TCGGTCCTCCGATCGTTGTCAGAAGTAAGTTGGCCGCAGTGTTATCACTCATGGTTATGGCAGCACTGCA
TAATTCTCTTACTGTCATGCCATCCGTAAGATGCTTTTCTGTGACTGGTGAGTACTCAACCAAGTCATTC
TGAGAATAGTGTATGCGGCGACCGAGTTGCTCTTGCCCGGCGTCAACACGGGATAATACCGCGCCACATA
GCAGAACTTTAAAAGTGCTCATCATTGGAAAACGTTCTTCGGGGCGAAAACTCTCAAGGATCTTACCGCT
GTTGAGATCCAGTTCGATGTAACCCACTCGTGCACCCAACTGATCTTCAGCATCTTTTACTTTCACCAGC
GTTTCTGGGTGAGCAAAAACAGGAAGGCAAAATGCCGCAAAAAAGGGAATAAGGGCGACACGGAAATGTT
GAATACTCATACTCTTCCTTTTTCAATATTATTGAAGCATTTATCAGGGTTATTGTCTCATGAGCGGATA
CATATTTGAATGTATTTAGAAAAATAAACAAATAGGGGTTCCGCGCACATTTCCCCGAAAAGTGCCACCT
GACGTCTAAGAAACCATTATTATCATGACATTAACCTATAAAAATAGGCGTATCACGAGGCCCTTTCGT
